>Addgene plasmid #118243 | pBSV2_PflaB-mCherryBb | depositor full sequence | sequence record 223354 | Full Sequence
CCAAAATCCCTTAACGTGAGTTTTCGTTCCACTGAGCGTCAGACCCCGTAGAAAAGATCAAAGGATCTTC
TTGAGATCCTTTTTTTCTGCGCGTAATCTGCTGCTTGCAAACAAAAAAACCACCGCTACCAGCGGTGGTT
TGTTTGCCGGATCAAGAGCTACCAACTCTTTTTCCGAAGGTAACTGGCTTCAGCAGAGCGCAGATACCAA
ATACTGTCCTTCTAGTGTAGCCGTAGTTAGGCCACCACTTCAAGAACTCTGTAGCACCGCCTACATACCT
CGCTCTGCTAATCCTGTTACCAGTGGCTGCTGCCAGTGGCGATAAGTCGTGTCTTACCGGGTTGGACTCA
AGACGATAGTTACCGGATAAGGCGCAGCGGTCGGGCTGAACGGGGGGTTCGTGCACACAGCCCAGCTTGG
AGCGAACGACCTACACCGAACTGAGATACCTACAGCGTGAGCTATGAGAAAGCGCCACGCTTCCCGAAGG
GAGAAAGGCGGACAGGTATCCGGTAAGCGGCAGGGTCGGAACAGGAGAGCGCACGAGGGAGCTTCCAGGG
GGAAACGCCTGGTATCTTTATAGTCCTGTCGGGTTTCGCCACCTCTGACTTGAGCGTCGATTTTTGTGAT
GCTCGTCAGGGGGGCGGAGCCTATGGAAAAACGCCAGCAACGCGGCCTTTTTACGGTTCCTGGGCTTTTG
CTGGCCTTTTGCTCACATGTTCTTTCCTGCACTAGATCCCCGGCAAGTTCATCCTTAGGGTTTCCATATC
TCTTAAAAAGTCAATTTCTGCTTGATTAATTTCTTGTGGATTATTGTTTTTGCGGTTTTTCATTTTTTAT
CTCCTTGAGTATTGAATTTTTTCTTATATATAAATATATAGCAAAAACTATTTTTGCCAACTTTTTTACA
AAAAATTTTTTATTAAAACACTTAGGGCTTTGCTAAATTCTCTTTTAAAAGAACTTAGTAAAGCCCTATG
GATTTAAGAACTGATTATACTTACGTAGTAAAAATACTACAGATATTAATAGTATAGACCATATCAAAAT
CATAATCAATTTATATTTATCTAAAATTGTAGTCCATACAAAATACAAAAAAATTAGGTTTTTCTAAATT
CTATTTTAAAAGAACTTAGTAACACCTAATCTCTAAATTACTTACAAAATTCTAAAATTAGATTTTTAGT
TCTTCATATTTCTTTAAAAGTTTTTTAAGAAAATCTTTTTGATTTTCAAAAATTTCATGCATCATAAAAC
TAGTAAATTTGGATTTTTTTTTGTAAAAATCATAACTTTCTTGGGTTTTAAGTTGAAATCTTAATGGTTT
TATTGGATTTTGCCTAGATTTTTTTAACGCCGGACTTTCTTTATCTTTTATAAAATTATAAGAATTTTTA
ATACCATTTTCTATTAAATAATCTTCTTTTATAAGCCCCTCTTGCAGTGCAGTTGCTAATCTTAAATACT
TATACGCTTGAGTTTTTGCTACATCAAAGTCTTTTATAAAATCAAGAAAAGTTTTATAACCATCAAATTT
ATAATATTGATTATCTTTTATTTCTTTTAAAATTTTAATATTTTCCACCCTGTGGAATATTTCTTTTTTG
AAATTGTCATTTAACTTTTCCTTTAGTGTCTTGTAATAAGAAATTTTACTTTCATTAATCATTAAATTTT
GTTCAACATAAGTATCTATCTTTTTTGTTAAAACTTTAACAACACGTTTTTTTTCCATAAAAATTTTCCT
TTATTTTTGCAACATTTTCCTTAATTGATATAATTGTTACTATTTTAGATTTTTTAATATCCACTTAAGA
ATTAATCCCTCACTAGAATATTTTTTATTATAGAATTCATATACATGTTTTTCTAAATCTATAAATTTAT
CAACAATTGCTTTATTATAGGGTGTATCTATCTTTTCTTTTCTTAATAATCGTCTCATATTCTTTAAATA
ACAACAAACACTGCCGGTTTTAAACCTAAATTCTATGTAATATATTTTTGAAAAAGTATATACATTTTCA
ACCCCGTTTATTTCATACTTTACAAAAACATTATTTATTGGTTTTCTATAACCATAGTAAATGCCTAAAA
ATTTGTCCCCGTCTTTCATAGGATATAGATAAAGTTTTTGAATCTCTGATTTATCTAATAATTTTTCAAA
AAAAATTATACACCGCTTTTGTTTGTTACTAACTACTCTATGCAATGCCTTTAATATTTTTGTGTGATAT
ATATTTTTATCACCTTTTTTTTCTTTCAGCAGGAAGATACTTTCTTTTGGAAATTTAATTTTTTGTTCAT
TTATTCTTGCAGCCTTAAGTCCGATTTTCATATTTAATCCTTATATAGCCTTTCTATTTAATTCTTTTAA
ACTCAATAAACTTTTTTGGTTTTTCATTAGTTCTAATAATTCGCAATAATATGTGCAAAACACTTTATTG
TATTCTATTTTCTTTTGGTTATTCAAATATTCTTTTATAATTGGCTTTAGAAGTTCAATATTTACTTCTT
TTTTTAGTTGTTCAATAAGGATATTGAAAATGTTTGTTTTTAAATCTTGATAATTTTGTTGAGAATTTTC
TTTTTTTCTTTCAATTGACTTCTCTAATTTACGCTTTATATTGTTTAAATCGCTATATTTATGACTTTCA
ATAATAAAATGAGGCTTAAATTTGTAATTTTCGTATATTTTTTGGAAACTTGTTTCTAATTGTTTAGAAT
TATATTCATTTTTTTCAAATTCTTTTTGAGTGTTGCATAGAATTTCCTTTAATTTTTCTTGTTTTTCTTT
CATACAAGATTTAGTAAAATGTATATTTTTATTTTTTAGTAATTTAATTTCTATTATTTTTATGATTTTA
AGTATTTTGATTATATTATCTTTATCAATATTTAAATTGAATAAAATTGTAAGAAAAATTGAAAGAATTT
TTTTACATAAAAAGTTACATTTATTGAAGTAATTTCTTACTTGATACTTTTCTATTTCATTAATCTTTCT
TTCTTCTTTTATATTATTTTTATTATTTAAACACTCCTTTAAATCTACACTCCCATTTTTAGTAAATCTA
TCTTTAAGGCCCCTTGAAACTCTATTTTGAAATCTTAAATCTTTTTTTTCTTGAAAGTATTTATAGATTT
TTTGGTAACATTCTTTTTTTGAAAAATTAAGTTGATAGTATATTTCGGTCCCCAAATTTACCCCTAAGTG
TTTGTGATAATTAGTTGTGACTTTAAATTCTTTTTCTAATTTGTAAAGGTAATTTTGCAGTGTTTTTAGT
TTAACGGGTGTTTGACTATTTCTTTTAAGGTTTTCATTAAAGTAATAGAGTATGTTTTTTTGTGTGTATT
TCTTATATGTTTTATTTATGTACGCTAGTGTTGAGATAAGAACTACTAATTTATACTGTAATTTATTGTA
GCAAGTTGTGGTTTTACTGGTTTTGTTTATATTAGATAAGTTTTCCATTTATAGCTCCTTGAATACCGGA
TTTTTTATCTATAAAGTATATATATCACAATTTTGATTTAAAAGTAAATTCTTTTTTTAAAAATACAAAA
ATTTTTTATAAATTATATAGACCATGATATTGTATTAATACTAATTGATTTTAATTTAAGGTTGAACTAA
AATAAACATAGTTTTGTAGAAAATAATTTTTCATTATTTTGCTACTTGATATTGGATCGTAAAAATATTA
GGGCTTTACAAAGTTCTTTTAAAAGAGAATTTAGTAAAGCCCTAAGTCTTTTAATAAAAAATTTTTTGTA
AAAAAGTTGGCAAAAATAGTTTTTGCTATATATTTATATATAAGAAAAAATTCAATACTCAAGGAGATAA
AAAATGGAAAACTTAAACAATAATCCACAAAAAATTAATCAAATAAATAAGCAAACTAATTTTATTGGTT
TTGAAAATTTTATAGAACTTGATAATCAAGTTAATCAAACTAAAGAAAAAAGTAAATTAAGTAAGATAGG
TAAGAAATTACCCGGAATAAGCAGTCAAGTCTAGTCTAGTGCGGCCGCGCCCAATACGCAAACCGCCTCT
CCCCGCGCGTTGGCCGATTCATTAATGCAGCTGGCACGACAGGTTTCCCGACTGGAAAGCGGGCAGTGAG
CGCAACGCAATTAATGTGAGTTAGCTCACTCATTAGGCACCCCAGGCTTTACACTTTATGCTTCCGGCTC
GTATGTTGTGTGGAATTGTGAGCGGATAACAATTTCACACAGGAAACAGCTATGACATGATTACGAATTC
GAGCTCTGTCTGTCGCCTCTTGTGGCTTCCGGAGGAGTTATTTATAATAAAATAAAGAATTACGACTTGA
AAATTTTTAATCAAAAAAATAAAGTTGAAGATTATAAAAAGAAGTACGAAGATAGAGAGAGAAAAGTGGA
AGGTGAACTTAATACCTTGGATTTTACCGTTAAGCGCATGAAAGATCAAGAAAATACATTAAAGGCTTTT
GATTTTAATCAAAGAAATAAATAATAATAATTATTTTTAATGCTATTGCTATTTGCGTTTCTTTTTTTTT
AATTTTTGTGCTATTCTTTTTAACAGGCAAAAGGATTTGCCAAAGTCAGAAATTTAAATTTTATCATGGA
GGAATGAGGATCCATGGTTAGTAAAGGTGAAGAAGATAATATGGCTATTATTAAAGAATTTATGAGATTT
AAAGTTCACATGGAAGGTAGTGTTAATGGTCATGAATTTGAAATTGAAGGTGAAGGTGAAGGTAGACCTT
ATGAAGGTACTCAAACTGCTAAATTAAAAGTTACTAAAGGTGGTCCTTTACCTTTTGCTTGGGATATTTT
AAGTCCTCAATTTATGTATGGTAGTAAAGCATACGTTAAACATCCTGCTGATATTCCTGATTATTTAAAA
TTAAGTTTTCCTGAAGGTTTTAAATGGGAAAGAGTTATGAATTTTGAAGATGGTGGTGTTGTTACTGTTA
CTCAAGATAGTAGTTTACAAGATGGTGAATTTATTTATAAAGTTAAATTAAGAGGTACTAATTTTCCTAG
TGATGGTCCTGTTATGCAAAAAAAAACTATGGGTTGGGAAGCTAGTAGTGAAAGAATGTATCCTGAAGAT
GGTGCTTTAAAAGGTGAAATTAAACAAAGATTAAAATTAAAAGATGGTGGTCATTATGATGCTGAAGTTA
AAACTACTTATAAAGCTAAAAAACCTGTTCAATTACCTGGTGCTTATAATGTTAATATTAAATTAGATAT
TACTTCGCATAATGAAGATTATACTATTGTTGAACAATATGAAAGAGCTGAAGGTAGACATAGTACAGGT
GGTATGGATGAATTATATAAATAAGCTTGGCACTGGCCGTCGTTTTACAACGTCGTGACTGGGAAAACCC
TGGCGTTACCCAACTTAATCGCCTTGCAGCACATCCCCCTTTCGCCAGCTGGCGTAATAGCGAAGAGGCC
CGCACCGATCGCCCTTCCCAACAGTTGCGCAGCCTGAATGGCGAATGGCGCGGCCGCCCTAGGTTAATAC
CCGAGCTTCAAGGAAGATTTCCTATTAAGGTTGAACTTAAGAGCTTAAGCATAGACGATTTGAAAAAAAT
TTTAAAACAAACAAAAAATTCTTTAATAAAACAATATGTTGCGATGTTTAAGGTTTATGATTTAGATTTA
AAGTTTAGTGAGGAAGCTATAGATAGAATTGCAGAGCTTACTTTTAATATGAATCTTGAGAGTGAAAATC
TTGGTGCCAGAAGACTTCACGGTGTTATGGAAATAGTGCTTGCAGATCTTTTTTTTGAAGTGCCTGGCAG
TAAGTTGAAAAAATTTGAAATAAACTTGGACTATGTTAATAAAAAAATACAAATTAACGAACAAAAAGAT
TTGAATTATTATATAATTTAGTTAAAAGCAATTTTAAATGAGGGAGGTTTCCATATGGGCCATATTCAAC
GGGAAACGTCGAGGCCGCGATTAAATTCCAACATGGATGCTGATTTATATGGGTATAAATGGGCTCGCGA
TAATGTCGGGCAATCAGGTGCGACAATCTATCGCTTGTATGGGAAGCCCGATGCGCCAGAGTTGTTTCTG
AAACATGGCAAAGGTAGCGTTGCCAATGATGTTACAGATGAGATGGTCAGACTAAACTGGCTGACGGAAT
TTATGCCTCTTCCGACCATCAAGCATTTTATCCGTACTCCTGATGATGCATGGTTACTCACCACTGCGAT
CCCCGGAAAAACAGCATTCCAGGTATTAGAAGAATATCCTGATTCAGGTGAAAATATTGTTGATGCGCTG
GCAGTGTTCCTGCGCCGGTTGCATTCGATTCCTGTTTGTAATTGTCCTTTTAACAGCGATCGCGTATTTC
GTCTCGCTCAGGCGCAATCACGAATGAATAACGGTTTGGTTGATGCGAGTGATTTTGATGACGAGCGTAA
TGGCTGGCCTGTTGAACAAGTCTGGAAAGAAATGCATAAACTTTTGCCATTCTCACCGGATTCAGTCGTC
ACTCATGGTGATTTCTCACTTGATAACCTTATTTTTGACGAGGGGAAATTAATAGGTTGTATTGATGTTG
GACGAGTCGGAATCGCAGACCGATACCAGGATCTTGCCATCCTATGGAACTGCCTCGGTGAGTTTTCTCC
TTCATTACAGAAACGGCTTTTTCAAAAATATGGTATTGATAATCCTGATATGAATAAATTGCAGTTTCAT
TTGATGCTCGATGAGTTTTTCTAATCAGACTCGAGTGGCCGAGGAGCAGGACTGACACGTGCTAAAACTT
CATTTTTAATTTAAAAGGATCTAGGTGAAGATCCTTTTTGATAATCTCATGA
Features (pLannotate 1.2.2; 12 found; start..end, strand, type, name):
     71..659     +  rep_origin     ori: high-copy-number ColE1/pMB1/pBR322/pUC origin of replication
   1626..1642    -  promoter       ADH1 promoter (fragment): S. cerevisiae ADH1; promoter for alcohol dehydrogenase 1
   4037..4129    +  CDS            lacI (fragment): lac repressor; lacI; The lac repressor binds to the lac operator to inhibit transcription in E. coli. This inhibition can be relieved by adding lactose or isopropyl-β-D-thiogalactopyranoside (IPTG).
   4142..4163    +  protein_bind   CAP binding site: CAP binding activates transcription in the presence of cAMP. E. coli catabolite activator protein
   4178..4208    +  promoter       lac promoter: promoter for the E. coli lac operon
   4216..4232    +  protein_bind   lac operator: The lac repressor binds to the lac operator to inhibit transcription in E. coli. This inhibition can be relieved by adding lactose or isopropyl-β-D-thiogalactopyranoside (IPTG). lac repressor encoded by lacI
   4277..4501    +  CDS            fliD (fragment): FLID_BORBU - Protein inferred from homology: Swiss-Prot protein existence level 3. Required for the morphogenesis and for the elongation of the flagellar filament by facilitating polymerization of the flagellin monomers at the tip of growing filament. Forms a capping structure, which prevents flagellin subunits (transported through the central channel of the flagellum) from leaking out without polymerization at the distal end (By similarity). From Borrelia burgdorferi (strain ATCC 35210 / B31 / CIP 102532 / DSM 4680).
   4634..5341    +  CDS            mCherry: mCherry is a basic (constitutively fluorescent) red fluorescent protein published in 2004, derived from Discosoma sp.. It is reported to be a very rapidly-maturing monomer with low acid sensitivity.
   5351..5505    +  CDS            lacZα (fragment): LacZα fragment of β-galactosidase; lacZ fragment
   5524..5898    +  CDS            hslU (fragment): HSLU_BORBU - Protein inferred from homology: Swiss-Prot protein existence level 3. ATPase subunit of a proteasome-like degradation complex; this subunit has chaperone activity. The binding of ATP and its subsequent hydrolysis by HslU are essential for unfolding of protein substrates subsequently hydrolyzed by HslV. HslU recognizes the N-terminal part of its protein substrates and unfolds these before they are guided to HslV for hydrolysis. From Borrelia burgdorferi (strain ATCC 35210 / B31 / CIP 102532 / DSM 4680).
   5939..6744    +  CDS            KanR (fragment): aminoglycoside phosphotransferase; aph(3')-Ia; confers resistance to kanamycin in bacteria or G418 (Geneticin®) in eukaryotes
   6755..6775    +  CDS            BleoR (fragment): antibiotic-binding protein; Sh ble from Streptoalloteichus hindustanus; confers resistance to bleomycin, phleomycin, and Zeocin™
