>Addgene plasmid #118243 | pBSV2_PflaB-mCherryBb | addgene full sequence | sequence record 227366 | Addgene NGS Result
GGAAAACTTAAACAATAATCCACAAAAAATTAATCAAATAAATAAGCAAACTAATTTTATTGGTTTTGAA
AATTTTATAGAACTTGATAATCAAGTTAATCAAACTAAAGAAAAAAGTAAATTAAGTAAGATAGGTAAGA
AATTACCCGGAATAAGCAGTCAAGTCTAGTGCGGCCGCGCCCAATACGCAAACCGCCTCTCCCCGCGCGT
TGGCCGATTCATTAATGCAGCTGGCACGACAGGTTTCCCGACTGGAAAGCGGGCAGTGAGCGCAACGCAA
TTAATGTGAGTTAGCTCACTCATTAGGCACCCCAGGCTTTACACTTTATGCTTCCGGCTCGTATGTTGTG
TGGAATTGTGAGCGGATAACAATTTCACACAGGAAACAGCTATGACATGATTACGAATTCGAGCTCTGTC
TGTCGCCTCTTGTGGCTTCCGGAGGAGTTATTTATAATAAAATAAAGAATTACGACTTGAAAATTTTTAA
TCAAAAAAATAAAGTTGAAGATTATAAAAAGAAGTACGAAGATAGAGAGAGAAAAGTGGAAGGTGAACTT
AATACCTTGGATTTTACCGTTAAGCGCATGAAAGATCAAGAAAATACATTAAAGGCTTTTGATTTTAATC
AAAGAAATAAATAATAATAATTATTTTTAATGCTATTGCTATTTGCGTTTCTTTTTTTTTAATTTTTGTG
CTATTCTTTTTAACAGGCAAAAGGATTTGCCAAAGTCAGAAATTTAAATTTTATCATGGAGGAATGAGGA
TCCATGGTTAGTAAAGGTGAAGAAGATAATATGGCTATTATTAAAGAATTTATGAGATTTAAAGTTCACA
TGGAAGGTAGTGTTAATGGTCATGAATTTGAAATTGAAGGTGAAGGTGAAGGTAGACCTTATGAAGGTAC
TCAAACTGCTAAATTAAAAGTTACTAAAGGTGGTCCTTTACCTTTTGCTTGGGATATTTTAAGTCCTCAA
TTTATGTATGGTAGTAAAGCATACGTTAAACATCCTGCTGATATTCCTGATTATTTAAAATTAAGTTTTC
CTGAAGGTTTTAAATGGGAAAGAGTTATGAATTTTGAAGATGGTGGTGTTGTTACTGTTACTCAAGATAG
TAGTTTACAAGATGGTGAATTTATTTATAAAGTTAAATTAAGAGGTACTAATTTTCCTAGTGATGGTCCT
GTTATGCAAAAAAAAACTATGGGTTGGGAAGCTAGTAGTGAAAGAATGTATCCTGAAGATGGTGCTTTAA
AAGGTGAAATTAAACAAAGATTAAAATTAAAAGATGGTGGTCATTATGATGCTGAAGTTAAAACTACTTA
TAAAGCTAAAAAACCTGTTCAATTACCTGGTGCTTATAATGTTAATATTAAATTAGATATTACTTCGCAT
AATGAAGATTATACTATTGTTGAACAATATGAAAGAGCTGAAGGTAGACATAGTACAGGTGGTATGGATG
AATTATATAAATAAGCTTGGCACTGGCCGTCGTTTTACAACGTCGTGACTGGGAAAACCCTGGCGTTACC
CAACTTAATCGCCTTGCAGCACATCCCCCTTTCGCCAGCTGGCGTAATAGCGAAGAGGCCCGCACCGATC
GCCCTTCCCAACAGTTGCGCAGCCTGAATGGCGAATGGCGCGGCCGCCCTAGGTTAATACCCGAGCTTCA
AGGAAGATTTCCTATTAAGGTTGAACTTAAGAGCTTAAGCATAGACGATTTGAAAAAAATTTTAAAACAA
ACAAAAAATTCTTTAATAAAACAATATGTTGCGATGTTTAAGGTTTATGATTTAGATTTAAAGTTTAGTG
AGGAAGCTATAGATAGAATTGCAGAGCTTACTTTTAATATGAATCTTGAGAGTGAAAATCTTGGTGCCAG
AAGACTTCACGGTGTTATGGAAATAGTGCTTGCAGATCTTTTTTTTGAAGTGCCTGGCAGTAAGTTGAAA
AAATTTGAAATAAACTTGGACTATGTTAATAAAAAAATACAAATTAACGAACAAAAAGATTTGAATTATT
ATATAATTTAGTTAAAAGCAATTTTAAATGAGGGAGGTTTCCATATGGGCCATATTCAACGGGAAACGTC
GAGGCCGCGATTAAATTCCAACATGGATGCTGATTTATATGGGTATAAATGGGCTCGCGATAATGTCGGG
CAATCAGGTGCGACAATCTATCGCTTGTATGGGAAGCCCGATGCGCCAGAGTTGTTTCTGAAACATGGCA
AAGGTAGCGTTGCCAATGATGTTACAGATGAGATGGTCAGACTAAACTGGCTGACGGAATTTATGCCTCT
TCCGACCATCAAGCATTTTATCCGTACTCCTGATGATGCATGGTTACTCACCACTGCGATCCCCGGAAAA
ACAGCATTCCAGGTATTAGAAGAATATCCTGATTCAGGTGAAAATATTGTTGATGCGCTGGCAGTGTTCC
TGCGCCGGTTGCATTCGATTCCTGTTTGTAATTGTCCTTTTAACAGCGATCGCGTATTTCGTCTCGCTCA
GGCGCAATCACGAATGAATAACGGTTTGGTTGATGCGAGTGATTTTGATGACGAGCGTAATGGCTGGCCT
GTTGAACAAGTCTGGAAAGAAATGCATAAACTTTTGCCATTCTCACCGGATTCAGTCGTCACTCATGGTG
ATTTCTCACTTGATAACCTTATTTTTGACGAGGGGAAATTAATAGGTTGTATTGATGTTGGACGAGTCGG
AATCGCAGACCGATACCAGGATCTTGCCATCCTATGGAACTGCCTCGGTGAGTTTTCTCCTTCATTACAG
AAACGGCTTTTTCAAAAATATGGTATTGATAATCCTGATATGAATAAATTGCAGTTTCATTTGATGCTCG
ATGAGTTTTTCTAATCAGACTCGAGTGGCCGAGGAGCAGGACTGACACGTGCTAAAACTTCATTTTTAAT
TTAAAAGGATCTAGGTGAAGATCCTTTTTGATAATCTCATGACCAAAATCCCTTAACGTGAGTTTTCGTT
CCACTGAGCGTCAGACCCCGTAGAAAAGATCAAAGGATCTTCTTGAGATCCTTTTTTTCTGCGCGTAATC
TGCTGCTTGCAAACAAAAAAACCACCGCTACCAGCGGTGGTTTGTTTGCCGGATCAAGAGCTACCAACTC
TTTTTTCGAAGGTAACTGGCTTCAGCAGAGCGCAGATACCAAATACTGTTCTTCTAGTGTAGCCGTAGTT
AGGCCACCACTTCAAGAACTCTGTAGCACCGCCTACATACCTCGCTCTGCTAATCCTGTTACCAGTGGCT
GCTGCCAGTGGCGATAAGTCGTGTCTTACCGGGTTGGACTCAAGACGATAGTTACCGGATAAGGCGCAGC
GGTCGGGCTGAACGGGGGGTTCGTGCACACAGCCCAGCTTGGAGCGAACGACCTACACCGAACTGAGATA
CCTACAGCGTGAGCTATGAGAAAGCGCCACGCTTCCCGAAGGGAGAAAGGCGGACAGGTATCCGGTAAGC
GGCAGGGTCGGAACAGGAGAGCGCACGAGGGAGCTTCCAGGGGGAAACGCCTGGTATCTTTATAGTCCTG
TCGGGTTTCGCCACCTCTGACTTGAGCGTCGATTTTTGTGATGCTCGTCAGGGGGGCGGAGCCTATGGAA
AAACGCCAGCAACGCGGCCTTTTTACGGTTCCTGGCCTTTTGCTGGCCTTTTGCTCACATGTTCTTTCCT
GCACTAGATCCCCGGCAAGTTCATCCTTAGGGTTTTCATATCTCTTAAAAAGTCAATTTCTGCTTGATTA
ATTTCTTGTGGATTATTGTTTTTGCGGTTTTTCATTTTTTATCTCCTTGAGTATTGAATTTTTTCTTATA
TATAAATATATAGCAAAAACTATTTTTGCCAACTTTTTTACAAAAAATTTTTTATTAAAACACTTAGGGC
TTTGCTAAATTCTCTTTTAAAAGAACTTAGTAAAGCCCTATGGATTTAAGAACTGATTATACTTACGTAG
TAAAATACTACAGATATTAATAGTATAGACCATATCAAAATCATAATCAATTTATATTTATCTAAAATTG
TAGTCCATACAAAATACAAAAAAATTAGGTTTTTCTAAATTCTATTTTAAAAGAACTTAGTAACACCTAA
TCTCTAAATTACTTACAAAATTCTAAAATTAGATTTTTAGTTCTTCATATTTCTTTAAAAGTTTTTTAAG
AAAATCTTTTTGATTTTCAAAAATTTCATGCATCATAAAACTAGTAAATTTGGATTTTTTTTTGTAAAAA
TCATAACTTTCTTGGGTTTTAAGTTGAAATCTTAATGGTTTTATTGGATTTTGCCTAGATTTTTTTAACG
CCGGACTTTCTTTATCTTTTATAAAATTATAAGAATTTTTAATACCATTTTCTATTAAATAATCTTCTTT
TATAAGCCCCTCTTGCAGTGCAGTTGCTAATCTTAAATACTTATACGCTTGAGTTTTTGCTACATCAAAG
TCTTTTATAAAATCAAGAAAAGTTTTATAACCATCAAATTTATAATATTGATTATCTTTTATTTCTTTTA
AAATTTTAATATTTTCCACCCTGTGGAATATTTCTTTTTTGAAATTGTCATTTAACTTTTCCTTTAGTGT
CTTGTAATAAGAAATTTTACTTTCATTAATCATTAAATTTTGTTCAACATAAGTATCTATCTTTTTTGTT
AAAACTTTAACAACACGTTTTTTTTCCATAAAAATTTTCCTTTATTTTTGCAACATTTTCCTTAATTGAT
ATAATTGTTACTATTTTAGATTTTTTAATATCCACTTAAGAATTAATCCCTCACTAGAATATTTTTTATT
ATAGAATTCATATACATGTTTTTCTAAATCTATAAATTTATCAACAATTGCTTTATTATAGGGTGTATCT
ATCTTTTCTTTTCTTAATAATCGTCTCGTATTCTTTAAATAACAACAAACACTGCCGGTTTTAAACCTAA
ATTCTATGTAATATATTTTTGAAAAAGTATATACATTTTCAACCCCGTTTATTTCATACTTTACAAAAAC
ATTATTTATTGGTTTTCTATAACCATAGTAAATGCCTAAAAATTTGTCCCCGTCTTTCATAGGATATAGA
TAAAGTTTTTGAATCTCTGATTTATCTAATAATTTTTCAAAAAAAATTATACACCGCTTTTGTTTGTTAC
TAACTACTCTATGCAATGCCTTTAATATTTTTGTGTGATATATATTTTTATCACCTTTTTTTTCTTTCAG
CAGGAAGATACTTTCTTTTGGAAATTTAATTTTTTGTTCATTTATTCTTGCAGCCTTAAGTCCGATTTTC
ATATTTAATCCTTATATAGCCTTTCTATTTAATTCTTTTAAACTCAATAAACTTTTTTGGTTTTTCATTA
GTTCTAATAATTCGCAATAATATGTGCAAAACACTTTATTGTATTCTATTTTCTTTTGGTTATTCAAATA
TTCTTTTATAATTGGCTTTAGAAGTTCAATATTTACTTCTTTTTTTAGTTGTTCAATAAGGATATTGAAA
ATGTTTGTTTTTAAATCTTGATAATTTTGTTGAGAATTTTCTTTTTTTCTTTCAATTGACTTCTCTAATT
TACGCTTTATATTGTTTAAATCGCTATATTTATGACTTTCAATAATAAAATGAGGCTTAAATTTGTAATT
TTCGTATATTTTTTGGAAACTTGTTTCTAATTGTTTAGAATTATATTCATTTTTTTCAAATTCTTTTTGA
GTGTTGCATAGAATTTCCTTTAATTTTTCTTGTTTTTCTTTCATACAAGATTTAGTAAAATGTATATTTT
TATTTTTTAGTAATTTAATTTCTATTATTTTTATGATTTTAAGTATTTTGATTATATTATCTTTATCAAT
ATTTAAATTGAATAAAATTGTAAGAAAAATTGAAAGAATTTTTTTACATAAAAAGTTACATTTATTGAAG
TAATTTCTTACTTGATACTTTTCTATTTCATTAATCTTTCTTTCTTCTTTTATATTATTTTTATTATTTA
AACACTCCTTTAAATCTACACTCCCATTTTTAGTAAATCTATCTTTAAGGCCCCTTGAAACTCTATTTTG
AAATCTTAAATCTTTTTTTTCTTGAAAGTATTTATAGATTTTTTGGTAACATTCTTTTTTTGAAAAATTA
AGTTGATAGTATATTTCGGTCCCCAAATTTACCCCTAAGTGTTTGTGATAATTAGTTGTGACTTTAAATT
CTTTTTCTAATTTGTAAAGGTAATTTTGCAGTGTTTTTAGTTTAACGGGTGTTTGACTATTTCTTTTAAG
GTTTTCATTAAAGTAATAGAGTATGTTTTTTTGTGTGTATTTCTTATATGTTTTATTTATGTACGCTAGT
GTTGAGATAAGGACTACTAATTTATACTGTAATTTATTGTAGCAAGTTGTGGTTTTACTGGTTTTGTTTA
TATTAGATAAGTTTTCCATTTATAGCTCCTTGAATACCGGATTTTTTATCTATAAAGTATATATATCACA
ATTTTGATTTAAAAGTAAATTCTTTTTTTAAAAATACAAAAATTTTTTATAAATTATATAGACCATGATA
TTGTATTAATACTAATTGATTTTAATTTAAGGTTGAACTAAAATAAACATAGTTTTGTAGAAAATAATTT
TTCATTATTTTGCTACTTGATATTGGATCGTAAAAATATTAGGGCTTTACAAAGTTCTTTTAAAAGAGAA
TTTAGTAAAGCCCTAAGTCTTTTAATAAAAAATTTTTTGTAAAAAAGTTGGCAAAAATAGTTTTTGCTAT
ATATTTATATATAAGAAAAAATTCAATACTCAAGGAGATAAAAAAT
Features (pLannotate 1.2.2; 12 found; start..end, strand, type, name):
    177..269     +  CDS            lacI (fragment): lac repressor; lacI; The lac repressor binds to the lac operator to inhibit transcription in E. coli. This inhibition can be relieved by adding lactose or isopropyl-β-D-thiogalactopyranoside (IPTG).
    282..303     +  protein_bind   CAP binding site: CAP binding activates transcription in the presence of cAMP. E. coli catabolite activator protein
    318..348     +  promoter       lac promoter: promoter for the E. coli lac operon
    356..372     +  protein_bind   lac operator: The lac repressor binds to the lac operator to inhibit transcription in E. coli. This inhibition can be relieved by adding lactose or isopropyl-β-D-thiogalactopyranoside (IPTG). lac repressor encoded by lacI
    417..641     +  CDS            fliD (fragment): FLID_BORBU - Protein inferred from homology: Swiss-Prot protein existence level 3. Required for the morphogenesis and for the elongation of the flagellar filament by facilitating polymerization of the flagellin monomers at the tip of growing filament. Forms a capping structure, which prevents flagellin subunits (transported through the central channel of the flagellum) from leaking out without polymerization at the distal end (By similarity). From Borrelia burgdorferi (strain ATCC 35210 / B31 / CIP 102532 / DSM 4680).
    774..1481    +  CDS            mCherry: mCherry is a basic (constitutively fluorescent) red fluorescent protein published in 2004, derived from Discosoma sp.. It is reported to be a very rapidly-maturing monomer with low acid sensitivity.
   1491..1645    +  CDS            lacZα (fragment): LacZα fragment of β-galactosidase; lacZ fragment
   1664..2038    +  CDS            hslU (fragment): HSLU_BORBU - Protein inferred from homology: Swiss-Prot protein existence level 3. ATPase subunit of a proteasome-like degradation complex; this subunit has chaperone activity. The binding of ATP and its subsequent hydrolysis by HslU are essential for unfolding of protein substrates subsequently hydrolyzed by HslV. HslU recognizes the N-terminal part of its protein substrates and unfolds these before they are guided to HslV for hydrolysis. From Borrelia burgdorferi (strain ATCC 35210 / B31 / CIP 102532 / DSM 4680).
   2079..2884    +  CDS            KanR (fragment): aminoglycoside phosphotransferase; aph(3')-Ia; confers resistance to kanamycin in bacteria or G418 (Geneticin®) in eukaryotes
   2895..2915    +  CDS            BleoR (fragment): antibiotic-binding protein; Sh ble from Streptoalloteichus hindustanus; confers resistance to bleomycin, phleomycin, and Zeocin™
   3053..3641    +  rep_origin     ori: high-copy-number ColE1/pMB1/pBR322/pUC origin of replication
   4607..4623    -  promoter       ADH1 promoter (fragment): S. cerevisiae ADH1; promoter for alcohol dehydrogenase 1
