[The description below was written by a language model from this plasmid's Addgene catalogue record and pLannotate feature annotations shown in this document.]
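Description:
pBSV2_PflaB-mCherryBb is a kanamycin-resistant shuttle vector of about 6.8 kb, built on the pBSV2_2 backbone, that replicates in both Escherichia coli and the Lyme disease spirochete Borrelia burgdorferi. In E. coli it is maintained as a high-copy plasmid through a ColE1/pUC-type origin. Selection relies on an aph(3')-Ia kanamycin phosphotransferase gene. This gene lies directly downstream of a segment annotated as a fragment of B. burgdorferi hslU, which most likely marks a native Borrelia upstream region serving as the promoter for the marker, although the record does not say so. A stretch of roughly 3 kb beyond the origin carries no meaningful annotation (only a 17-nt hit to a yeast ADH1 promoter, almost certainly spurious). This stretch presumably holds the Borrelia replication functions that a shuttle vector needs, but the feature tables do not identify them.

The payload is an mCherry coding sequence driven by the B. burgdorferi flagellin (flaB) promoter. It is inserted in the lacZα/multiple cloning region, flanked by remnants of the lac promoter, operator and CAP site, and of lacZα. The "Bb" suffix suggests a version of the gene tailored to B. burgdorferi, and the insert is listed as synthetic, but the record does not spell this out. The promoter itself is not annotated. The fliD fragment just upstream of mCherry probably reflects the chromosomal sequence carried along with the promoter region. The depositor sequence and the repository's sequencing result show the same features in the same order and differ by only a few nucleotides in length.

The plasmid belongs to a toolkit of fluorescent proteins, promoters and selectable markers for B. burgdorferi. It provides flagellin promoter-driven red fluorescence for labelling and imaging spirochetes.
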