Addgene plasmid #118243: pBSV2_PflaB-mCherryBb
Purpose: Kanamycin-resistant E.coli/B. burgdorferi shuttle vector; Encodes flagellin promoter driven mCherry
Depositing lab: Christine Jacobs-Wagner. Depositing organization: Yale University. Publication: Fluorescent Proteins, Promoters, and Selectable Markers for Applications in the Lyme Disease Spirochete Borrelia burgdorferi. Takacs CN, Kloos ZA, Scott M, Rosa PA, Jacobs-Wagner C. Appl Environ Microbiol. 2018 Oct 12. pii: AEM.01824-18. doi: 10.1128/AEM.01824-18. PubMed 30315081.
Backbone
  Vector backbone: pBSV2_2
  Vector type: Bacterial Expression
Growth in bacteria
  Bacterial resistance: Kanamycin, 50 μg/mL
  Growth temperature: 30°C
  Growth strain: DH5alpha
  Copy number: High Copy
Gene/Insert
  Gene/Insert name: flagellin promoter driven mCherry
  Species: Synthetic
  Cloning method: Restriction Enzyme; 5′ cloning site Unknown (unknown if destroyed)
  Sequencing primers: 5′ M13R; 3′ M13F(-21)
Terms and licenses: Academic/Nonprofit Terms; Industry Terms: Not Available to Industry
Depositor comments: Please visit https://www.biorxiv.org/content/early/2018/09/21/363390 for bioRxiv preprint.
How to cite: pBSV2_PflaB-mCherryBb was a gift from Christine Jacobs-Wagner (Addgene plasmid # 118243 ; http://n2t.net/addgene:118243 ; RRID:Addgene_118243)
